>Addgene plasmid #203789 | pCAG eGFP-Oct4 | addgene full sequence | sequence record 401144 | Addgene NGS Result
TAGTTATTAATAGTAATCAATTACGGGGTCATTAGTTCATAGCCCATATATGGAGTTCCGCGTTACATAA
CTTACGGTAAATGGCCCGCCTGGCTGACCGCCCAACGACCCCCGCCCATTGACGTCAATAATGACGTATG
TTCCCATAGTAACGCCAATAGGGACTTTCCATTGACGTCAATGGGTGGAGTATTTACGGTAAACTGCCCA
CTTGGCAGTACATCAAGTGTATCATATGCCAAGTACGCCCCCTATTGACGTCAATGACGGTAAATGGCCC
GCCTGGCATTATGCCCAGTACATGACCTTATGGGACTTTCCTACTTGGCAGTACATCTACGTATTAGTCA
TCGCTATTACCATGGTCGAGGTGAGCCCCACGTTCTGCTTCACTCTCCCCATCTCCCCCCCCTCCCCACC
CCCAATTTTGTATTTATTTATTTTTTAATTATTTTGTGCAGCGATGGGGGCGGGGGGGGGGGGGGGGCGC
GCGCCRGGSGGGGSGGGGSGGGGSGGGGGGSGGGGSGGGGSGRGGSGGRGRGGKGCGGCGGCAGCCAATC
AGAGCGGCGCGCTCCGAAAGTTTCCTTTTATGGCGAGGCGGCGGCGGCGGCGGCCCTATAAAAAGCGAAG
CGCGCGGCGGGCGGGAGTCGCTGCGCGCTGCCTTCGCCCCGTGCCCCGCTCCGCCGCCGCCTCGCGCCGC
CCGCCCCGGCTCTGACTGACCGCGTTACTCCCACAGGTGAGCGGGCGGGACGGCCCTTCTCCTCCGGGCT
GTAATTAGCGCTTGGTTTAATGACGGCTTGTTTCTTTTCTGTGGCTGCGTGAAAGCCTTGAGGGGCTCCG
GGAGGGCCCTTTGTGCGGGGGGAGCGGCTCGGGGGGTGCGTGCGTGTGTGTGTGCGTGGGGAGCGCCGCG
TGCGGCTCCGCGCTGCCCGGCGGCTGTGAGCGCTGCGGGCGCGGCGCGGGGCTTTGTGCGCTCCGCAGTG
TGCGCGAGGGGAGCGCGGCCGGGGGCGGTGCCCCGCGGTGCGGGGGGGGCTGCGAGGGGAACAAAGGCTG
CGTGCGGGGTGTGTGCGTGGGGGGGTGAGCAGGGGGTGTGGGCGCGTCGGTCGGGCTGCAACCCCCCCTG
CACCCCCCTCCCCGAGTTGCTGAGCACGGCCCGGCTTCGGGTGCGGGGCTCCGTACGGGGCGTGGCGCGG
GGCTCGCCGTGCCGGGCGGGGGGTGGCGGCAGGTGGGGGTGCCGGGCGGGGCGGGGCCGCCTCGGGCCGG
GGRGGGCTCGGGGGAGGGGCGCGGCGGCCCCCGGAGCGCCGGCGGCTGTCGAGGCGCGGCGAGCCGCAGC
CATTGCCTTTTATGGTAATCGTGCGAGAGGGCGCAGGGACTTCCTTTGTCCCAAATCTGTGCGGAGCCGA
AATCTGGGAGGCGCCGCCGCACCCCCTCTAGCGGGCGCGGGGCGAAGCGGTGCGGCGCCGGCAGGAAGGA
AATGGGCGGGGAGGGCCTTCGTGCGTCGCCGCGCCGCCGTCCCCTTCTCCCTCTCCAGCCTCGGGGCTGT
CCGCGGGGGGACGGCTGCCTTCGGGGGGGACGGGGCAGGGCGGGGTTCGGCTTCTGGCGTGTGACCGGCG
GCTCTAGAGCCTCTGCTAACCATGTTCATGCCTTCTTCTTTTTCCTACAGCTCCTGGGCAACGTGCTGGT
TATTGTGCTGTCTCATCATTTTGGCAAAGAATTGAGCTCTATGGCCACAACCATGGTGAGCAAGGGCGAG
GAGCTGTTCACCGGGGTGGTGCCCATCCTGGTCGAGCTGGACGGCGACGTAAACGGCCACAAGTTCAGCG
TGTCCGGCGAGGGCGAGGGCGATGCCACCTACGGCAAGCTGACCCTGAAGTTCATCTGCACCACCGGCAA
GCTGCCCGTGCCCTGGCCCACCCTCGTGACCACCCTGACCTACGGCGTGCAGTGCTTCAGCCGCTACCCC
GACCACATGAAGCAGCACGACTTCTTCAAGTCCGCCATGCCCGAAGGCTACGTCCAGGAGCGCACCATCT
TCTTCAAGGACGACGGCAACTACAAGACCCGCGCCGAGGTGAAGTTCGAGGGCGACACCCTGGTGAACCG
CATCGAGCTGAAGGGCATCGACTTCAAGGAGGACGGCAACATCCTGGGGCACAAGCTGGAGTACAACTAC
AACAGCCACAACGTCTATATCATGGCCGACAAGCAGAAGAACGGCATCAAGGTGAACTTCAAGATCCGCC
ACAACATCGAGGACGGCAGCGTGCAGCTCGCCGACCACTACCAGCAGAACACCCCCATCGGCGACGGCCC
CGTGCTGCTGCCCGACAACCACTACCTGAGCACCCAGTCCAAGCTGAGCAAAGACCCCAACGAGAAGCGC
GATCACATGGTCCTGCTGGAGTTCGTGACCGCCGCCGGGATCACTCTCGGCATGGACGAGCTGTACAAGG
GCGGCAGCGGCATGGCTGGACACCTGGCTTCAGACTTCGCCTTCTCACCCCCACCAGGTGGGGGTGATGG
GTCAGCAGGGCTGGAGCCGGGCTGGGTGGATCCTCGAACCTGGCTAAGCTTCCAAGGGCCTCCAGGTGGG
CCTGGAATCGGACCAGGCTCAGAGGTATTGGGGATCTCCCCATGTCCGCCCGCATACGAGTTCTGCGGAG
GGATGGCATACTGTGGACCTCAGGTTGGACTGGGCCTAGTCCCCCAAGTTGGCGTGGAGACTTTGCAGCC
TGAGGGCCAGGCAGGAGCACGAGTGGAAAGCAACTCAGAGGGAACCTCCTCTGAGCCCTGTGCCGACCGC
CCCAATGCCGTGAAGTTGGAGAAGGTGGAACCAACTCCCGAGGAGTCCCAGGACATGAAAGCCCTGCAGA
AGGAGCTAGAACAGTTTGCCAAGCTGCTGAAGCAGAAGAGGATCACCTTGGGGTACACCCAGGCCGACGT
GGGGCTCACCCTGGGCGTTCTCTTTGGAAAGGTGTTCAGCCAGACCACCATCTGTCGCTTCGAGGCCTTG
CAGCTCAGCCTTAAGAACATGTGTAAGCTGCGGCCCCTGCTGGAGAAGTGGGTGGAGGAAGCCGACAACA
ATGAGAACCTTCAGGAGATATGCAAATCGGAGACCCTGGTGCAGGCCCGGAAGAGAAAGCGAACTAGCAT
TGAGAACCGTGTGAGGTGGAGTCTGGAGACCATGTTTCTGAAGTGCCCGAAGCCCTCCCTACAGCAGATC
ACTCACATCGCCAATCAGCTTGGGCTAGAGAAGGATGTGGTTCGAGTATGGTTCTGTAACCGGCGCCAGA
AGGGCAAAAGATCAAGTATTGAGTATTCCCAACGAGAAGAGTATGAGGCTACAGGGACACCTTTCCCAGG
GGGGGCTGTATCCTTTCCTCTGCCCCCAGGTCCCCACTTTGGCACCCCAGGCTATGGAAGCCCCCACTTC
ACCACACTCTACTCAGTCCCTTTTCCTGAGGGCGAGGCCTTTCCCTCTGTTCCCGTCACTGCTCTGGGCT
CTCCCATGCATTCAAACTGAAGCGGCCGCGACTCTAGATCATAATCAGCCATACCACATTTGTAGAGGTT
TTACTTGCTTTAAAAAACCTCCCACACCTCCCCCTGAACCTGAAACATAAAATGAATGCAATTGTTGTTG
TTAACTTGTTTATTGCAGCTTATAATGGTTACAAATAAAGCAATAGCATCACAAATTTCACAAATAAAGC
ATTTTTTTCACTGCATTCTAGTTGTGGTTTGTCCAAACTCATCAATGTATCTTAAGGCGTAAATTGTAAG
CGTTAATATTTTGTTAAAATTCGCGTTAAATTTTTGTTAAATCAGCTCATTTTTTAACCAATAGGCCGAA
ATCGGCAAAATCCCTTATAAATCAAAAGAATAGACCGAGATAGGGT
[37 nt withheld, positions 3897-3933]
AAAGAACGTGGACTCCAACGTCAAAGG
[49 nt withheld, positions 3961-4009]
T
[91 nt withheld, positions 4011-4101]
G
[124 nt withheld, positions 4103-4226]
CAGGTGGCACTTTTCGGGGAAATGTGCGCGGAACCCCTATTTGTTTATTTTTCTAAATACATTCAAATAT
GTATCCGCTCATGAGACAATAACCCTGATAAATGCTTCAATAATATTGAAAAAGGAAGAGTCCTGAGGCG
GAAAGAACCAGCTGTGGAATGTGTGTCAGTTAGGGTGTGGAAAGTCCCCAGGCTCCCCAGCAGGCAGAAG
TATGCAAAGCATGCATCTCAATTAGTCAGCAACCAGGTGTGGAAAGTCCCCAGGCTCCCCAGCAGGCAGA
AGTATGCAAAGCATGCATCTCAATTAGTCAGCAACCATAGTCCCGCCCCTAACTCCGCCCATCCCGCCCC
TAACTCCGCCCAGTTCCGCCCATTCTCCGCCCCATGGCTGACTAATTTTTTTTATTTATGCAGAGGCCGA
GGCCGCCTCGGCCTCTGAGCTATTCCAGAAGTAGTGAGGAGGCTTTTTTGGAGGCCTAGGCTTTTGCAAA
GATCGATCAAGAGACAGGATGAGGATCGTTTCGCATGATTGAACAAGATGGATTGCACGCAGGTTCTCCG
GCCGCTTGGGTGGAGAGGCTATTCGGCTATGACTGGGCACAACAGACAATCGGCTGCTCTGATGCCGCCG
TGTTCCGGCTGTCAGCGCAGGGGCGCCCGGTTCTTTTTGTCAAGACCGACCTGTCCGGTGCCCTGAATGA
ACTGCAAGACGAGGCAGCGCGGCTATCGTGGCTGGCCACGACGGGCGTTCCTTGCGCAGCTGTGCTCGAC
GTTGTCACTGAAGCGGGAAGGGACTGGCTGCTATTGGGCGAAGTGCCGGGGCAGGATCTCCTGTCATCTC
ACCTTGCTCCTGCCGAGAAAGTATCCATCATGGCTGATGCAATGCGGCGGCTGCATACGCTTGATCCGGC
TACCTGCCCATTCGACCACCAAGCGAAACATCGCATCGAGCGAGCACGTACTCGGATGGAAGCCGGTCTT
GTCGATCAGGATGATCTGGACGAAGAGCATCAGGGGCTCGCGCCAGCCGAACTGTTCGCCAGGCTCAAGG
CGAGCATGCCCGACGGCGAGGATCTCGTCGTGACCCATGGCGATGCCTGCTTGCCGAATATCATGGTGGA
AAATGGCCGCTTTTCTGGATTCATCGACTGTGGCCGGCTGGGTGTGGCGGACCGCTATCAGGACATAGCG
TTGGCTACCCGTGATATTGCTGAAGAGCTTGGCGGCGAATGGGCTGACCGCTTCCTCGTGCTTTACGGTA
TCGCCGCTCCCGATTCGCAGCGCATCGCCTTCTATCGCCTTCTTGACGAGTTCTTCTGAGCGGGACTCTG
GGGTTCGAAATGACCGACCAAGCGACGCCCAACCTGCCATCACGAGATTTCGATTCCACCGCCGCCTTCT
ATGAAAGGTTGGGCTTCGGAATCGTTTTCCGGGACGCCGGCTGGATGATCCTCCAGCGCGGGGATCTCAT
GCTGGAGTTCTTCGCCCACCCTAGGGGGAGGCTAACTGAAACACGGAAGGAGACAATACCGGAAGGAACC
CGCGCTATGACGGCAATAAAAAGACAGAATAAAACGCACGGTGTTGGGTCGTTTGTTCATAAACGCGGGG
TTCGGTCCCAGGGCTGGCACTCTGTCGATACCCCACCGAGACCCCATTGGGGCCAATACGCCCGCGTTTC
TTCCTTTTCCCCACCCCACCCCCCAAGTTCGGGTGAAGGCCCAGGGCTCGCAGCCAACGTCGGGGCGGCA
GGCCCTGCCATAGCCTCAGGTTACTCATATATACTTTAGATTGATTTAAAACTTCATTTTTAATTTAAAA
GGATCTAGGTGAAGATCCTTTTTGATAATCTCATGACCAAAATCCCTTAACGTGAGTTTTCGTTCCACTG
AGCGTCAGACCCCGTAGAAAAGATCAAAGGATCTTCTTGAGATCCTTTTTTTCTGCGCGTAATCTGCTGC
TTGCAAACAAAAAAACCACCGCTACCAGCGGTGGTTTGTTTGCCGGATCAAGAGCTACCAACTCTTTTTC
CGAAGGTAACTGGCTTCAGCAGAGCGCAGATACCAAATACTGTTCTTCTAGTGTAGCCGTAGTTAGGCCA
CCACTTCAAGAACTCTGTAGCACCGCCTACATACCTCGCTCTGCTAATCCTGTTACCAGTGGCTGCTGCC
AGTGGCGATAAGTCGTGTCTTACCGGGTTGGACTCAAGACGATAGTTACCGGATAAGGCGCAGCGGTCGG
GCTGAACGGGGGGTTCGTGCACACAGCCCAGCTTGGAGCGAACGACCTACACCGAACTGAGATACCTACA
GCGTGAGCTATGAGAAAGCGCCACGCTTCCCGAAGGGAGAAAGGCGGACAGGTATCCGGTAAGCGGCAGG
GTCGGAACAGGAGAGCGCACGAGGGAGCTTCCAGGGGGAAACGCCTGGTATCTTTATAGTCCTGTCGGGT
TTCGCCACCTCTGACTTGAGCGTCGATTTTTGTGATGCTCGTCAGGGGGGCGGAGCCTATGGAAAAACGC
CAGCAACGCGGCCTTTTTACGGTTCCTGGCCTTTTGCTGGCCTTTTGCTCACATGTTCTTTCCTGCGTTA
TCCCCTGATTCTGTGGATAACCGTATTACCGCCATGCAT
Features (pLannotate 1.2.2; 14 found; start..end, strand, type, name):
     61..364     +  enhancer       CMV enhancer: human cytomegalovirus immediate early enhancer
    644..1660    +  intron         chimeric intron: chimera between introns from chicken β-actin and rabbit β-globin
   1733..2449    +  CDS            mEGFP: mEGFP is a basic (constitutively fluorescent) green fluorescent protein published in 2002, derived from Aequorea victoria. It has moderate acid sensitivity.
   2462..3517    +  CDS            Pou5f1: PO5F1_MOUSE - Also known as Oct-3, Oct-4, Otf-3, Otf3. Experimental evidence at protein level: Swiss-Prot protein existence level 1. Transcription factor that binds to the octamer motif (5'- ATTTGCAT-3') (PubMed:1972777, PubMed:1690859, PubMed:1967980, PubMed:17525163, PubMed:23376973). Forms a trimeric complex with SOX2 or SOX15 on DNA and controls the expression of a number of genes involved in embryonic development such as YES1, FGF4, UTF1 and ZFP206 (PubMed:15863505, PubMed:17097055, PubMed:17496161, PubMed:19740739). Critical for early embryogenesis and for embryonic stem cell pluripotenc
   3537..3620    +  CDS            large T antigen (fragment): large T antigen from SV40 (simian virus 40)
   3643..3764    +  polyA_signal   SV40 poly(A) signal: SV40 polyadenylation signal
   3798..4226    -  rep_origin     f1 ori (sequence partly withheld): f1 bacteriophage origin of replication; arrow indicates direction of (+) strand synthesis
   4253..4357    +  promoter       AmpR promoter: bla
   4359..4716    +  promoter       SV40 promoter: SV40 enhancer and early promoter
   4751..5545    +  CDS            NeoR/KanR: aminoglycoside phosphotransferase from Tn5; aph(3')-II (or nptII); confers resistance to neomycin, kanamycin, and G418 (Geneticin®)
   5566..5718    +  CDS            ble (fragment): BLE_KLEPN - Experimental evidence at protein level: Swiss-Prot protein existence level 1. Binding protein with a strong affinity to the bleomycin family of antibiotics. Binds to CL990; an antimitotic-antibiotic compound. From Klebsiella pneumoniae.
   5777..5824    +  polyA_signal   HSV TK poly(A) signal: herpes simplex virus thymidine kinase polyadenylation signal (Cole and Stacy, 1985)
   5915..5931    -  polyA_signal   bGH poly(A) signal (fragment): bovine growth hormone polyadenylation signal
   6153..6741    +  rep_origin     ori: high-copy-number ColE1/pMB1/pBR322/pUC origin of replication
