[The description below was written by a language model from this plasmid's Addgene catalogue record and pLannotate feature annotations shown in this document.]
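Description:
pCAG eGFP-Oct4 is a mammalian expression plasmid of about 6.9 kb that produces mouse Oct4 (Pou5f1) fused at its N terminus to monomeric EGFP. Expression is driven by CAG-type regulatory elements: the annotation shows the human CMV immediate-early enhancer followed by the chimeric chicken β-actin/rabbit β-globin intron, an arrangement that normally gives strong constitutive transcription in many mammalian cell types. The β-actin core promoter that usually lies between these two elements is not separately annotated. The mEGFP coding sequence sits immediately upstream of the Pou5f1 open reading frame, separated by a short linker region, and the transcript ends at an SV40 polyadenylation signal. The small SV40 large T antigen fragment annotated just before this signal is probably part of the SV40 sequence that carries the poly(A) region rather than a functional element.

The rest of the plasmid resembles a standard kanamycin-resistant fluorescent-protein vector. A high-copy ColE1/pUC-type origin supports propagation in E. coli, and an f1 origin is also present. A single NeoR/KanR (Tn5 aminoglycoside phosphotransferase) gene is placed behind tandem bacterial (bla) and SV40 early promoters and is terminated by the HSV TK poly(A) signal. It therefore provides kanamycin selection in bacteria and can provide G418 selection in mammalian cells. The short ble and bGH poly(A) fragments appear to be vestigial.

According to the record, the construct was used in competitive assays comparing Oct4 and Oct6 binding to DNA motifs. In these assays the fluorescent tag lets the fusion protein be detected and quantified. The work examined how Sox2 influences POU factor binding in embryonic and neural stem cells.
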