Addgene plasmid #203789: pCAG eGFP-Oct4
Purpose: Competitive assay of Oct4 and Oct6 binding to DNA motifs.
Depositing lab: Thorsten Wohland. Publication: Selective influence of Sox2 on POU transcription factor binding in embryonic and neural stem cells. Mistri TK, Devasia AG, Chu LT, Ng WP, Halbritter F, Colby D, Martynoga B, Tomlinson SR, Chambers I, Robson P, Wohland T. EMBO Rep. 2015 Sep;16(9):1177-91. doi: 10.15252/embr.201540467. Epub 2015 Aug 11. PubMed 26265007.
Backbone
  Vector backbone: pCAG
  Backbone size w/o insert (bp): 5069
  Vector type: Mammalian Expression
Growth in bacteria
  Bacterial resistance: Kanamycin, 50 μg/mL
  Growth temperature: 37°C
  Growth strain: DH5alpha
  Copy number: Unknown
Gene/Insert
  Gene/Insert name: Pou5f1 (alt name: 4-Oct)
  Species: M. musculus (mouse)
  Insert size (bp): 1788
  Entrez Gene: Pou5f1 (a.k.a. NF-A3, Oct-3, Oct-3/4, Oct-4, Oct3, Oct3/4, Oct4, Otf-3, Otf-4, Otf3, Otf3-rs7, Otf3g, Otf4)
  Tag / fusion protein: mEGFP (N terminal on insert)
  Cloning method: Restriction Enzyme; 5′ cloning site unknown (unknown if destroyed)
Terms and licenses: Academic/Nonprofit Terms; Industry Terms: Not Available to Industry
How to cite: pCAG eGFP-Oct4 was a gift from Thorsten Wohland (Addgene plasmid # 203789 ; http://n2t.net/addgene:203789 ; RRID:Addgene_203789)
